Addgene plasmid #154297: pMYU1A-TED
Purpose: (Empty Backbone) A shuttle vector between E. coli and magnetotactic bacteria (e.g. Magnetospirillum) containing a TED module
Depositing lab: Shigehiko Yumura. Depositing organization: Yamaguchi University. Publication: An improved molecular tool for screening bacterial colonies using GFP expression enhanced by a Dictyostelium sequence. Kondo T, Yumura S. Biotechniques. 2020 Feb;68(2):91-95. doi: 10.2144/btn-2019-0127. Epub 2019 Dec 11. PubMed 31825246.
Backbone
  Vector backbone: pMYU1A
  Backbone manufacturer: Tomo Kondo
  Modifications to backbone: The TED module is inserted.
  Vector type: Bacterial Expression
Growth in bacteria
  Bacterial resistance: Ampicillin, 100 μg/mL
  Growth temperature: 37°C
  Growth strain: DH5alpha
  Growth instructions: can be replicated in magnetotactic bacteria.
  Copy number: High Copy
Terms and licenses: Academic/Nonprofit Terms; Industry Terms: Not Available to Industry
How to cite: pMYU1A-TED was a gift from Shigehiko Yumura (Addgene plasmid # 154297 ; http://n2t.net/addgene:154297 ; RRID:Addgene_154297)
