[The description below was written by a language model from this plasmid's Addgene catalogue record and pLannotate feature annotations shown in this document.]
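Description:
pMYU1A-TED is an empty-backbone bacterial expression plasmid of about 6.1 kb, built as a shuttle vector between E. coli and magnetotactic bacteria such as Magnetospirillum. It derives from the pMYU1A backbone, into which a "TED module" has been inserted. In E. coli it is maintained at high copy through a ColE1/pUC-type origin and selected with ampicillin via a β-lactamase gene driven by its own bla promoter. Short remnants of rop, the pBR322 bom (basis of mobility) region, lacI and lacZα are also detected, reflecting the pUC/pBR322 ancestry of the E. coli portion.

The annotated payload is a monomeric EGFP coding sequence lying downstream of, and in the same orientation as, a lac promoter with its CAP binding site and lac operator. GFP should therefore be expressed from lac regulatory elements in E. coli. The associated publication title describes a tool for screening bacterial colonies using GFP expression enhanced by a Dictyostelium sequence, so the TED module presumably corresponds to this GFP cassette plus the enhancing element. However, the record does not define the acronym, and no Dictyostelium-derived feature is annotated; a roughly 100 bp stretch between the operator and the GFP gene carries only a short match to a bGH poly(A) signal, which is probably incidental. The flanking lacZα fragments suggest the cassette sits within a former lacZα cloning region.

The feature table leaves roughly 2.5 kb, from about position 3,556 to the end, without annotation. The replicon that permits maintenance in magnetotactic bacteria may lie there, but the record does not identify it.
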