Features (pLannotate 1.2.2; 13 found; start..end, strand, type, name):
      1..41      -  CDS            lacZα (fragment): LacZα fragment of β-galactosidase; lacZ fragment
    135..851     -  CDS            mEGFP: mEGFP is a basic (constitutively fluorescent) green fluorescent protein published in 2002, derived from Aequorea victoria. It has moderate acid sensitivity.
    960..980     +  polyA_signal   bGH poly(A) signal (fragment): bovine growth hormone polyadenylation signal
   1017..1033    -  protein_bind   lac operator: The lac repressor binds to the lac operator to inhibit transcription in E. coli. This inhibition can be relieved by adding lactose or isopropyl-β-D-thiogalactopyranoside (IPTG). lac repressor encoded by lacI
   1041..1071    -  promoter       lac promoter: promoter for the E. coli lac operon
   1086..1107    -  protein_bind   CAP binding site: CAP binding activates transcription in the presence of cAMP. E. coli catabolite activator protein
   1120..1212    -  CDS            lacI (fragment): lac repressor; lacI; The lac repressor binds to the lac operator to inhibit transcription in E. coli. This inhibition can be relieved by adding lactose or isopropyl-β-D-thiogalactopyranoside (IPTG).
   1395..1983    -  rep_origin     ori: high-copy-number ColE1/pMB1/pBR322/pUC origin of replication
   2154..3014    -  CDS            AmpR: β-lactamase; bla; confers resistance to ampicillin, carbenicillin, and related antibiotics
   3015..3119    -  promoter       AmpR promoter: bla
   3214..3249    +  CDS            rop (fragment): Rop protein, which maintains plasmids at low copy number; rop
   3351..3450    +  misc_feature   bom (fragment): basis of mobility region from pBR322
   3456..3555    -  CDS            lacZα (fragment): LacZα fragment of β-galactosidase; lacZ fragment
>Addgene plasmid #154297 | pMYU1A-TED | addgene full sequence | sequence record 307480 | Addgene NGS Result
GTTTTCCCAGTCACGACGTTGTAAAACGACGGCCAGTGAATTGACGCGTATTGGGATATCGTCGACATAC
TCGAGATAGAATTCATAGGTACCATAGCGGCCGCATAGGGCCCATAGGATCCATAAGATCTTCACTTATA
CAATTCATCCATACCCAAGGTAATTCCTGCGGCAGTAACAAACTCCAAAAGAACCATGTGATCACGTTTT
TCATTAGGATCTTTACTCAATTTAGATTGAGTACTCAAATAATGATTATCTGGTAACAATACTGGACCAT
CTCCAATAGGTGTATTTTGTTGGTAGTGATCAGCTAATTGAACTGAACCATCCTCTATATTGTGTCTGAT
TTTAAAATTAACTTTAATACCATTCTTTTGCTTATCAGCCATGATGTAAACATTATGAGAATTGTAATTG
TATTCCAACTTGTGTCCTAAGATATTTCCATCCTCCTTGAAATCTATACCCTTTAACTCTATACGATTTA
CAAGGGTATCACCCTCAAATTTTACCTCTGCTCTAGTCTTATAATTACCATCATCTTTGAAGAAGATGGT
ACGCTCTTGTACGTATCCTTCTGGCATGGCTGACTTGAAGAAATCGTGTTGTTTCATATGATCAGGGTAA
CGACTAAAACATTGTACACCGTAGGTAAGAGTAGTAACCAAGGTAGGCCAGGGTACAGGTAACTTTCCAG
TTGTACATATGAATTTAAGAGTTAATTTTCCATATGTAGCATCTCCTTCACCTTCACCAGAAACTGAGAA
TTTATGTCCATTTACATCTCCATCTAACTCTACTAAAATAGGTACTACTCCAGTGAAAAGCTCCTCTCCT
TTACTAACCATAGATCCACCACCTCCTTTCTTACTGAAGAGAGTATTAACGAGATCTATACTGCAGATAC
CCGGGATACTAGTATTCTAGAATAAAGCTTATAACCGGTATAGTTTAAACTGTGCCTTCTAGTTGCCAGC
GGCGTAATCATGGTCATAGCTGTTTCCTGTGTGAAATTGTTATCCGCTCACAATTCCACACAACATACGA
GCCGGAAGCATAAAGTGTAAAGCCTGGGGTGCCTAATGAGTGAGCTAACTCACATTAATTGCGTTGCGCT
CACTGCCCGCTTTCCAGTCGGGAAACCTGTCGTGCCAGCTGCATTAATGAATCGGCCAACGCGCGGGGAG
AGGCGGTTTGCGTATTGGGCGCTCTTCCGCTTCCTCGCTCACTGACTCGCTGCGCTCGGTCGTTCGGCTG
CGGCGAGCGGTATCAGCTCACTCAAAGGCGGTAATACGGTTATCCACAGAATCAGGGGATAACGCAGGAA
AGAACATGTGAGCAAAAGGCCAGCAAAAGGCCAGGAACCGTAAAAAGGCCGCGTTGCTGGCGTTTTTCCA
TAGGCTCCGCCCCCCTGACGAGCATCACAAAAATCGACGCTCAAGTCAGAGGTGGCGAAACCCGACAGGA
CTATAAAGATACCAGGCGTTTCCCCCTGGAAGCTCCCTCGTGCGCTCTCCTGTTCCGACCCTGCCGCTTA
CCGGATACCTGTCCGCCTTTCTCCCTTCGGGAAGCGTGGCGCTTTCTCATAGCTCACGCTGTAGGTATCT
CAGTTCGGTGTAGGTCGTTCGCTCCAAGCTGGGCTGTGTGCACGAACCCCCCGTTCAGCCCGACCGCTGC
GCCTTATCCGGTAACTATCGTCTTGAGTCCAACCCGGTAAGACACGACTTATCGCCACTGGCAGCAGCCA
CTGGTAACAGGATTAGCAGAGCGAGGTATGTAGGCGGTGCTACAGAGTTCTTGAAGTGGTGGCCTAACTA
CGGCTACACTAGAAGAACAGTATTTGGTATCTGCGCTCTGCTGAAGCCAGTTACCTTCGGAAAAAGAGTT
GGTAGCTCTTGATCCGGCAAACAAACCACCGCTGGTAGCGGTGGTTTTTTTGTTTGCAAGCAGCAGATTA
CGCGCAGAAAAAAAGGATCTCAAGAAGATCCTTTGATCTTTTCTACGGGGTCTGACGCTCAGTGGAACGA
AAACTCACGTTAAGGGATTTTGGTCATGAGATTATCAAAAAGGATCTTCACCTAGATCCTTTTAAATTAA
AAATGAAGTTTTAAATCAATCTAAAGTATATATGAGTAAACTTGGTCTGACAGTTACCAATGCTTAATCA
GTGAGGCACCTATCTCAGCGATCTGTCTATTTCGTTCATCCATAGTTGCCTGACTCCCCGTCGTGTAGAT
AACTACGATACGGGAGGGCTTACCATCTGGCCCCAGTGCTGCAATGATACCGCGAGACCCACGCTCACCG
GCTCCAGATTTATCAGCAATAAACCAGCCAGCCGGAAGGGCCGAGCGCAGAAGTGGTCCTGCAACTTTAT
CCGCCTCCATCCAGTCTATTAATTGTTGCCGGGAAGCTAGAGTAAGTAGTTCGCCAGTTAATAGTTTGCG
CAACGTTGTTGCCATTGCTACAGGCATCGTGGTGTCACGCTCGTCGTTTGGTATGGCTTCATTCAGCTCC
GGTTCCCAACGATCAAGGCGAGTTACATGATCCCCCATGTTGTGCAAAAAAGCGGTTAGCTCCTTCGGTC
CTCCGATCGTTGTCAGAAGTAAGTTGGCCGCAGTGTTATCACTCATGGTTATGGCAGCACTGCATAATTC
TCTTACTGTCATGCCATCCGTAAGATGCTTTTCTGTGACTGGTGAGTACTCAACCAAGTCATTCTGAGAA
TAGTGTATGCGGCGACCGAGTTGCTCTTGCCCGGCGTCAATACGGGATAATACCGCGCCACATAGCAGAA
CTTTAAAAGTGCTCATCATTGGAAAACGTTCTTCGGGGCGAAAACTCTCAAGGATCTTACCGCTGTTGAG
ATCCAGTTCGATGTAACCCACTCGTGCACCCAACTGATCTTCAGCATCTTTTACTTTCACCAGCGTTTCT
GGGTGAGCAAAAACAGGAAGGCAAAATGCCGCAAAAAAGGGAATAAGGGCGACACGGAAATGTTGAATAC
TCATACTCTTCCTTTTTCAATATTATTGAAGCATTTATCAGGGTTATTGTCTCATGAGCGGATACATATT
TGAATGTATTTAGAAAAATAAACAAATAGGGGTTCCGCGCACATTTCCCCGAAAAGTGCCACCTGACGTC
TAAGAAACCATTATTATCATGACATTAACCTATAAAAATAGGCGTATCACGAGGCCCTTTCGTCTCGCGC
GTTTCGGTGATGACGGTGAAAACCTCTGACACATGCAGCTCCCGGAGACGGTCACAGCTTGTCTGTAAGC
GGATGCCGGGAGCAGACAAGCCCGTCAGGGCGCGTCAGCGGGTGTTGGCGGGTGTCGGGGCTGGCTTAAC
TATGCGGCATCAGAGCAGATTGTACTGAGAGTGCACCATATGCGGTGTGAAATACCGCACAGATGCGTAA
GGAGAAAATACCGCATCAGGCGCCATTCGCCATTCAGGCTGCGCAACTGTTGGGAAGGGCGATCGGTGCG
GGCCTCTTCGCTATTACGCCAGCTGGCGAAAGGGGGATGTGCTGCAAGGCGATTACGCGAGGTCACAATT
GGAGATGATCCGCCAGCGCCGAAGCCATCATAACTGCATTGAATAATTCAAAGTGCATTGAATAAGGCAG
GGTGCATAAGGCGCAGCCTTTCGATTAACTCCATTTCCTGCGGCGACAACGTCGCCGCTTGCCCCCCCGA
CGGGGGTCAAGCGAGGCACAGGGACCCGCCGCCTCTTGGCGGTGGGTGGCCGCAGCTTGACGCCCGAACA
CTCCGCCGCCCAACCCTGCCTGCTCTCCTCTGTTCAATGAAATTGAACGGAGGAGATGCCTCCCGGCGAG
GGCCTTTCTTTCTTGCATAACGTTCATGCTACGTTCCAACGGTTATACCGTATGAGCGTCGAACTGTATA
ATCGTTGAACAGTCGAACCATCCCCCCGCGCCAGCGCGGGGAGCAGGGATGGGTTCGGGGGCCGGAAGTT
AGGCAAATCGCGGAGCCGTGGCGCCCTCGGTACATCCGCGAAATCGGTTGACACTTTGCCCCCAGAACGG
CTGCAACCTACCGCTTGGCGACAGCCGCGTGACGGTACTTTTCCGCTGTGGATTCGGACACGAATATCTG
TTCAGCAGCCAGGGCGCGGGCGATCTGGCGACGGCCGAGGCCCTGATGGGCCAATTCTGTGATCCGGTCT
ATGACCGCTTGGCTCATCGGCACCCGAGGACCGCCGATACCAGATTGGCGCACATCGCCCATGGTGGGTG
GAACCGAGGGAGCCGGAGCCGGTGCAGATTTCTGCACAGTTGGTTCACGCCGTCGTTCTAGCGCATCGAG
ACGCTGCACGATCACGGCGAGCTGATCGTTGACGTATTGTCGCTCCTCGGACTGCGCAATTGTGATCAGA
AATTCGAGGAGCTCGGCCACGGTGACGCCGCGTCGAAGGGCCATAGCCTGTATGTGGTCGCGGACCGCAT
CAGGACAGCGAATCGTCCATCTCGTGTCTGACACATTCCCGGTTTTTGTCTGACTCATCGTCGCCCCCAA
TGTCTGACAGATTCGAGAAAGAGTCATACCGGCTAACGCGAACGCTGACAACGAATGTCTGACAAAATGA
TGATTACGTCAGACATTGATGTCTGCCTAAATCGCAATAGTGTCTGACATGGTTTTTGGCGTTCCGTATA
TAAAATATGCGCCAAAATCTAGTGCGTCAGCCAAACGGCAAACGCAACCAGTTGACACCATTTCCGGTTT
TATGAGACTGTGAAAAGACCAAAGGCCGCCTTGCGGCGGCCTAGGTGATTGTGGTCCCGGCGACCAAGGC
TGCGAAAACTTGGCGGTCCAGCAGCAGAGGAAGCCCGTTTGAAAGGTCCGGCTTGCGCCGGAACCACCTA
ATGACAATAGCAATTCGCCGCACAGTTTTCAACACCCAGCCCGCCATGATTCGCGGCGGCGTTGAACGTT
GAACAACAGACGTCTCAAACAGACACCCGCAAACGCGAACGGTATCGGTTGCAGGATGCAGCCGCTGAAC
TGCTGCCGGATTATCGGGTGCGGCATTGCCACCGCTCAATTGGATGTGGCTGTGGCGAGTTGGTCAGCGT
TGTTACCAATGGGCAGTCGGCCAATTTCAAAGGCGTGCAGACCTGCGGCTCGGTCTGGCACTGCCCAATC
TGTTCGGCAAAAATCAGCAATGTTCGGCGCGGCGAGCTGAACGAGCTGCTGCGCTGGGGGCGGGAGAGGG
AGCTGATCCCGCTGATGGTGACGCTGACAGGCCATCACAATGCACGGATGAGCCTCGCTGAATGTCTGAC
GGTGATGAAGAAGGCCAAGCAGAGCCTTCACCAGTCTGGCCCATGGAAGCGCCATGTTGGCCCGGTGGTC
GAAGGGCACGTCACGGCAACGGAGGTCAATCGGTCACGCCGCCATGGCTGGCACGTCCATTTTCACGTCC
TGATGCTGATTGAGGCCGCCAGCGAGGCCGAAGCGATTGCGCTCGTGACCCGACACCTCGAACCTGAATG
GCTCCGGCAGCTTGAGCGCCAAGGCAGCTGGGGCGGCGAACATGCGTTAGACGTCCAGGGCGCAGCCGAT
GCGGATCGGTATGTGGCCAAGTGGGGCGCGGCTGAGGAATTGGCTCTGTCGGGCGAAAAGCGGGCGCGCG
GCGACGCCGAAATTAAGGGTCAAACGCCGTGGGAATTGTTGGCCGCTGCGGCTGATGGTGACGTCCAGGC
TGGCCGCGATTTTGTGGAGTACGCGACCCTGTTTCATGGCAAACGCCAGCTCGTTTGGTCGCGAGGACTG
AAAGAGCGTGTCGGCCTCAAGGTGGTGGAAGACGACGAGGCCGCCGGCGAGCTGGAGGATGTCGCAGATA
GCGCCATCAACGAAGTGGCCGTGTTGCCGAGGCCGACTTGGCGTCACATCGTCCGGCGCAGGCTCCGCGC
GGATCTGCTGGCCGCCGCTCGTGATGACGGATTCGATGGCGTCGCGCGGCTGCTCAATGAGCATGGCATC
GGCGGAGCTATGCCCGGCGGCTGGCGACCAATGCTTAGCGAATATACCGAGCATATTGCGATGGCTGCGT
GACTCTTTTGGCCCACCGGCCTGAGGGAAATTTGCCTCGCA
